Addgene plasmid #195649: pBEL2527
Purpose: Complementation of MlaC(G170K)
Depositing lab: Gira Bhabha & Damian Ekiert. Depositing organization: NYU Grossman School of Medicine. Publication: Protein-protein interactions in the Mla lipid transport system probed by computational structure prediction and deep mutational scanning. MacRae MR, Puvanendran D, Haase MAB, Coudray N, Kolich L, Lam C, Baek M, Bhabha G, Ekiert DC. J Biol Chem. 2023 Apr 24:104744. doi: 10.1016/j.jbc.2023.104744. PubMed 37100290.
Backbone
  Vector backbone: pBAD
  Vector type: Bacterial Expression
Growth in bacteria
  Bacterial resistance: Ampicillin, 100 μg/mL
  Growth temperature: 37°C
  Growth strain: DH5alpha
  Copy number: High Copy
Gene/Insert
  Gene/Insert name: MlaC
  Species: E. coli
  Mutation: MlaC(G170K)
  Cloning method: Gibson Cloning
Terms and licenses: Academic/Nonprofit Terms; Industry Terms: Not Available to Industry
Depositor comments: Please visit https://www.biorxiv.org/content/10.1101/2022.12.09.519820v1 for bioRxiv preprint.
How to cite: pBEL2527 was a gift from Gira Bhabha & Damian Ekiert (Addgene plasmid # 195649 ; http://n2t.net/addgene:195649 ; RRID:Addgene_195649)
