[The description below was written by a language model from this plasmid's Addgene catalogue record and pLannotate feature annotations shown in this document.]
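Description:
pBEL2527 is a 5.2 kb bacterial expression plasmid built on a pBAD backbone that carries the E. coli mlaC gene with a G170K substitution, made by Gibson cloning. It replicates from a ColE1/pMB1-type origin (listed as high copy) and is selected with ampicillin through the bla β-lactamase gene and its native promoter. An M13 phage origin is also present, which in principle allows single-stranded DNA production with helper phage. Short leftover fragments of the pBR322 bom site, rop, and the tetracycline resistance gene and promoter are annotated, but these are backbone remnants rather than functional elements.

The mlaC coding sequence sits downstream of the araBAD promoter, with the divergently transcribed araC regulator alongside it, so expression is repressed in the absence of L-arabinose and induced in a dose-responsive way when arabinose is added. Transcription ends at the rrnB T1 and T2 terminators, preceded by the 5S rRNA segment that usually accompanies this terminator region. No epitope or purification tags are annotated.

MlaC is the soluble periplasmic component of the Mla pathway, which maintains outer-membrane lipid asymmetry. It is thought to shuttle phospholipids across the periplasm to the inner-membrane MlaFEDB complex. The stated purpose of the plasmid is complementation with the G170K variant, meaning the mutant protein is supplied from the plasmid to test whether it can restore Mla function, presumably in a strain lacking functional mlaC, although the record does not name the strain. The associated study examined protein-protein interactions within the Mla system using structure prediction and deep mutational scanning, so this construct appears to be an individual point mutant used in that work. The record does not state the phenotypic effect of G170K.
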