Features (pLannotate 1.2.2; 14 found; start..end, strand, type, name):
    562..613     -  misc_feature   bom (fragment): basis of mobility region from pBR322
    729..768     -  CDS            rop (fragment): Rop protein, which maintains plasmids at low copy number; rop
    769..954     -  CDS            TcR (fragment): tetracycline efflux protein; tet; confers resistance to tetracycline
    964..982     +  promoter       tet promoter (fragment): E. coli promoter for tetracycline efflux protein gene
   1072..1950    -  CDS            araC: L-arabinose regulatory protein; araC
   1977..2261    +  promoter       araBAD promoter: araBAD; promoter of the L-arabinose operon of E. coli; the araC regulatory gene is transcribed in the opposite direction (Guzman et al., 1995)
   2308..2940    +  CDS            mlaC: MLAC_ECOLI - Also known as yrbC. Experimental evidence at protein level: Swiss-Prot protein existence level 1. Involved in a phospholipid transport pathway that maintains lipid asymmetry in the outer membrane by retrograde trafficking of phospholipids from the outer membrane to the inner membrane. May transfer phospholipid across the periplasmic space and deliver it to the MlaFEDB complex at the inner membrane. From Escherichia coli (strain K12).
   3119..3234    +  ncRNA          5S rRNA: Accession: RF00001 - 5S ribosomal RNA
   3238..3324    +  terminator     rrnB T1 terminator: Escherichia coli rrnB; transcription terminator T1 from the E. coli rrnB gene
   3416..3443    +  terminator     rrnB T2 terminator: transcription terminator T2 from the E. coli rrnB gene
   3462..3553    +  promoter       AmpR promoter: bla
   3554..4414    +  CDS            AmpR: β-lactamase; bla; confers resistance to ampicillin, carbenicillin, and related antibiotics
   4456..4836    +  rep_origin     M13 ori (sequence partly withheld): M13 bacteriophage origin of replication; arrow indicates direction of (+) strand synthesis
   5022..376     +  rep_origin     ori (across the origin): high-copy-number ColE1/pMB1/pBR322/pUC origin of replication
>Addgene plasmid #195649 | pBEL2527 | addgene full sequence | sequence record 383638 | Addgene NGS Result
TCTGCTAATCCTGTTACCAGTGGCTGCTGCCAGTGGCGATAAGTCGTGTCTTACCGGGTTGGACTCAAGA
CGATAGTTACCGGATAAGGCGCAGCGGTCGGGCTGAACGGGGGGTTCGTGCACACAGCCCAGCTTGGAGC
GAACGACCTACACCGAACTGAGATACCTACAGCGTGAGCTATGAGAAAGCGCCACGCTTCCCGAAGGGAG
AAAGGCGGACAGGTATCCGGTAAGCGGCAGGGTCGGAACAGGAGAGCGCACGAGGGAGCTTCCAGGGGGA
AACGCCTGGTATCTTTATAGTCCTGTCGGGTTTCGCCACCTCTGACTTGAGCGTCGATTTTTGTGATGCT
CGTCAGGGGGGCGGAGCCTATGGAAAAACGCCAGCAACGCGGCCTTTTTACGGTTCCTGGCCTTTTGCTG
GCCTTTTGCTCACATGTTCTTTCCTGCGTTATCCCCTGATTCTGTGGATAACCGTATTACCGCCTTTGAG
TGAGCTGATACCGCTCGCCGCAGCCGAACGACCGAGCGCAGCGAGTCAGTGAGCGAGGAAGCGGAAGAGC
GCCTGATGCGGTATTTTCTCCTTACGCATCTGTGCGGTATTTCACACCGCATAGGGTCATGGCTGCGCCC
CGACACCCGCCAACACCCGCTGACGCGCCCTGACGGGCTTGTCTGCTCCCGGCATCCGCTTACAGACAAG
CTGTGACCGTCTCCGGGAGCTGCATGTGTCAGAGGTTTTCACCGTCATCACCGAAACGCGCGAGGCAGAA
GGAGATGGCGCCCAACAGTCCCCCGGCCACGGGGCCTGCCACCATACCCACGCCGAAACAAGCGCTCATG
AGCCCGAAGTGGCGAGCCCGATCTTCCCCATCGGTGATGTCGGCGATATAGGCGCCAGCAACCGCACCTG
TGGCGCCGGTGATGCCGGCCACGATGCGTCCGGCGTAGAGGATCTGCTCATGTTTGACAGCTTATCATCG
ATGCATAATGTGCCTGTCAAATGGACGAAGCAGGGATTCTGCAAACCCTATGCTACTCCGTCAAGCCGTC
AATTGTCTGATTCGTTACCAATTATGACAACTTGACGGCTACATCATTCACTTTTTCTTCACAACCGGCA
CGGAACTCGCTCGGGCTGGCCCCGGTGCATTTTTTAAATACCCGCGAGAAATAGAGTTGATCGTCAAAAC
CAACATTGCGACCGACGGTGGCGATAGGCATCCGGGTGGTGCTCAAAAGCAGCTTCGCCTGGCTGATACG
TTGGTCCTCGCGCCAGCTTAAGACGCTAATCCCTAACTGCTGGCGGAAAAGATGTGACAGACGCGACGGC
GACAAGCAAACATGCTGTGCGACGCTGGCGATATCAAAATTGCTGTCTGCCAGGTGATCGCTGATGTACT
GACAAGCCTCGCGTACCCGATTATCCATCGGTGGATGGAGCGACTCGTTAATCGCTTCCATGCGCCGCAG
TAACAATTGCTCAAGCAGATTTATCGCCAGCAGCTCCGAATAGCGCCCTTCCCCTTGCCCGGCGTTAATG
ATTTGCCCAAACAGGTCGCTGAAATGCGGCTGGTGCGCTTCATCCGGGCGAAAGAACCCCGTATTGGCAA
ATATTGACGGCCAGTTAAGCCATTCATGCCAGTAGGCGCGCGGACGAAAGTAAACCCACTGGTGATACCA
TTCGCGAGCCTCCGGATGACGACCGTAGTGATGAATCTCTCCTGGCGGGAACAGCAAAATATCACCCGGT
CGGCAAACAAATTCTCGTCCCTGATTTTTCACCACCCCCTGACCGCGAATGGTGAGATTGAGAATATAAC
CTTTCATTCCCAGCGGTCGGTCGATAAAAAAATCGAGATAACCGTTGGCCTCAATCGGCGTTAAACCCGC
CACCAGATGGGCATTAAACGAGTATCCCGGCAGCAGGGGATCATTTTGCGCTTCAGCCATACTTTTCATA
CTCCCGCCATTCAGAGAAGAAACCAATTGTCCATATTGCATCAGACATTGCCGTCACTGCGTCTTTTACT
GGCTCTTCTCGCTAACCAAACCGGTAACCCCGCTTATTAAAAGCATTCTGTAACAAAGCGGGACCAAAGC
CATGACAAAAACGCGTAACAAAAGTGTCTATAATCACGGCAGAAAAGTCCACATTGATTATTTGCACGGC
GTCACACTTTGCTATGCCATAGCATTTTTATCCATAAGATTAGCGGATCCTACCTGACGCTTTTTATCGC
AACTCTCTACTGTTTCTCCATACCCGTTTTTTTGGGCTAGCGGCCGGCCTGGCCCGAAGGGTGAATTATG
TTTAAACGTTTAATGATGGTCGCTTTGCTGGTGATTGCACCTCTGAGTGCGGCAACCGCGGCAGACCAGA
CCAATCCGTATAAGCTGATGGACGAGGCGGCGCAGAAAACGTTCGATCGCCTGAAGAATGAGCAACCGCA
AATTCGGGCCAACCCGGATTATCTGCGTACCATTGTTGATCAGGAACTGCTGCCATACGTACAGGTGAAA
TACGCCGGTGCGCTGGTGCTGGGCCAGTATTACAAGAGTGCGACCCCTGCTCAACGTGAAGCCTACTTTG
CCGCTTTCCGTGAGTACCTGAAGCAGGCTTACGGTCAGGCGCTGGCGATGTATCACGGTCAAACCTATCA
GATTGCGCCAGAACAGCCGCTGGGCGATAAAACCATTGTGCCTATTCGCGTTACCATTATTGACCCGAAT
GGCCGTCCGCCGGTGCGTCTGGACTTCCAGTGGCGTAAAAACTCCCAGACGGGCAATTGGCAGGCTTACG
ACATGATTGCTGAAAAAGTCAGTATGATCACCACCAAACAAAACGAGTGGGGAACGCTGCTGCGTACCAA
AGGTATCGACGGCCTGACTGCGCAACTGAAATCGATTTCTCAACAGAAAATCACTCTGGAAGAGAAAAAA
TAAGGCCCAGGCGGCCGGTACCAAATTCCAGAAAAGAGACGCTGAAAAGCGTCTTTTTTCGTTTTGGTCC
TGGTCTGAGGAATGGTTGTAAGCTTGGCTGTTTTGGCGGATGAGAGAAGATTTTCAGCCTGATACAGATT
AAATCAGAACGCAGAAGCGGTCTGATAAAACAGAATTTGCCTGGCGGCAGTAGCGCGGTGGTCCCACCTG
ACCCCATGCCGAACTCAGAAGTGAAACGCCGTAGCGCCGATGGTAGTGTGGGGTCTCCCCATGCGAGAGT
AGGGAACTGCCAGGCATCAAATAAAACGAAAGGCTCAGTCGAAAGACTGGGCCTTTCGTTTTATCTGTTG
TTTGTCGGTGAACGCTCTCCTGAGTAGGACAAATCCGCCGGGAGCGGATTTGAACGTTGCGAAGCAACGG
CCCGGAGGGTGGCGGGCAGGACGCCCGCCATAAACTGCCAGGCATCAAATTAAGCAGAAGGCCATCCTGA
CGGATGGCCTTTTTGCGTTTCTACAAACTCTTTTGTTTATTTTTCTAAATACATTCAAATATGTATCCGC
TCATGAGACAATAACCCTGATAAATGCTTCAATAATATTGAAAAAGGAAGAGTATGAGTATTCAACATTT
CCGTGTCGCCCTTATTCCCTTTTTTGCGGCATTTTGCCTTCCTGTTTTTGCTCACCCAGAAACGCTGGTG
AAAGTAAAAGATGCTGAAGATCAGTTGGGTGCACGAGTGGGTTACATCGAACTGGATCTCAACAGCGGTA
AGATCCTTGAGAGTTTTCGCCCCGAAGAACGTTTTCCAATGATGAGCACTTTTAAAGTTCTGCTATGTGG
CGCGGTATTATCCCGTGTTGACGCCGGGCAAGAGCAACTCGGTCGCCGCATACACTATTCTCAGAATGAC
TTGGTTGAGTACTCACCAGTCACAGAAAAGCATCTTACGGATGGCATGACAGTAAGAGAATTATGCAGTG
CTGCCATAACCATGAGTGATAACACTGCGGCCAACTTACTTCTGACAACGATCGGAGGACCGAAGGAGCT
AACCGCTTTTTTGCACAACATGGGGGATCATGTAACTCGCCTTGATCGTTGGGAACCGGAGCTGAATGAA
GCCATACCAAACGACGAGCGTGACACCACGATGCCTGCAGCAATGGCAACAACGTTGCGCAAACTATTAA
CTGGCGAACTACTTACTCTAGCTTCCCGGCAACAATTAATAGACTGGATGGAGGCGGATAAAGTTGCAGG
ACCACTTCTGCGCTCGGCCCTTCCGGCTGGCTGGTTTATTGCTGATAAATCTGGAGCCGGTGAGCGTGGG
TCTCGCGGTATCATTGCAGCACTGGGGCCAGATGGTAAGCCCTCCCGTATCGTAGTTATCTACACGACGG
GGAGTCAGGCAACTATGGATGAACGAAATAGACAGATCGCTGAGATAGGTGCCTCACTGATTAAGCATTG
GTAACTGTCAGACCAAGTTTACTCATATATACTTTAGATTGATT
[125 nt withheld, positions 4455-4579]
C
[141 nt withheld, positions 4581-4721]
CCTTTGACGTTGGAGTCCACGTTCTTT
[37 nt withheld, positions 4749-4785]
ACCCTATCTCGGGCTATTCTTTTGATTTATAAGGGATTTTGCCGATTTCGGCCTATTGGTTAAAAAATGA
GCTGATTTAACAAAAATTTAACGCGAATTTTAACAAAATATTAACGTTTACAATTTAAAAGGATCTAGGT
GAAGATCCTTTTTGATAATCTCATGACCAAAATCCCTTAACGTGAGTTTTCGTTCCACTGAGCGTCAGAC
CCCGTAGAAAAGATCAAAGGATCTTCTTGAGATCCTTTTTTTCTGCGCGTAATCTGCTGCTTGCAAACAA
AAAAACCACCGCTACCAGCGGTGGTTTGTTTGCCGGATCAAGAGCTACCAACTCTTTTTCCGAAGGTAAC
TGGCTCAGCAGAGCGCAGATACCAAATACTGTCCTTCTAGTGTAGCCGTAGTTAGGCCACCACTTCAAGA
ACTCTGTAGCACCGCCTACATACCTCGC
